>Addgene plasmid #82876 | pDONR223_MDM2_p.E421Q | addgene full sequence | sequence record 162427 | Addgene NGS Result
GGCAGTTCCCTACTCTCGCGTTAACGCTAGCATGGATGTTTTCCCAGTCACGACGTTGTAAAACGACGGC
CAGTCTTAAGCTCGGGCCCCAAATAATGATTTTATTTTGACTGATAGTGACCTGTTCGTTGCAACAAATT
GATGAGCAATGCTTTTTTATAATGCCAACTTTGTACAAAAAAGTTGGCACCATGGTGAGGAGCAGGCAAA
TGTGCAATACCAACATGTCTGTACCTACTGATGGTGCTGTAACCACCTCACAGATTCCAGCTTCGGAACA
AGAGACCCTGGTTAGACCAAAGCCATTGCTTTTGAAGTTATTAAAGTCTGTTGGTGCACAAAAAGACACT
TATACTATGAAAGAGGTTCTTTTTTATCTTGGCCAGTATATTATGACTAAACGATTATATGATGAGAAGC
AACAACATATTGTATATTGTTCAAATGATCTTCTAGGAGATTTGTTTGGCGTGCCAAGCTTCTCTGTGAA
AGAGCACAGGAAAATATATACCATGATCTACAGGAACTTGGTAGTAGTCAATCAGCAGGAATCATCGGAC
TCAGGTACATCTGTGAGTGAGAACAGGTGTCACCTTGAAGGTGGGAGTGATCAAAAGGACCTTGTACAAG
AGCTTCAGGAAGAGAAACCTTCATCTTCACATTTGGTTTCTAGACCATCTACCTCATCTAGAAGGAGAGC
AATTAGTGAGACAGAAGAAAATTCAGATGAATTATCTGGTGAACGACAAAGAAAACGCCACAAATCTGAT
AGTATTTCCCTTTCCTTTGATGAAAGCCTGGCTCTGTGTGTAATAAGGGAGATATGTTGTGAAAGAAGCA
GTAGCAGTGAATCTACAGGGACGCCATCGAATCCGGATCTTGATGCTGGTGTAAGTGAACATTCAGGTGA
TTGGTTGGATCAGGATTCAGTTTCAGATCAGTTTAGTGTAGAATTTGAAGTTGAATCTCTCGACTCAGAA
GATTATAGCCTTAGTGAAGAAGGACAAGAACTCTCAGATGAAGATGATGAGGTATATCAAGTTACTGTGT
ATCAGGCAGGGGAGAGTGATACAGATTCATTTGAAGAAGATCCTGAAATTTCCTTAGCTGACTATTGGAA
ATGCACTTCATGCAATGAAATGAATCCCCCCCTTCCATCACATTGCAACAGATGTTGGGCCCTTCGTGAG
AATTGGCTTCCTGAAGATAAAGGGAAAGATAAAGGGGAAATCTCTGAGAAAGCCAAACTGGAAAACTCAA
CACAAGCTGAAGAGGGCTTTGATGTTCCTGATTGTAAAAAAACTATAGTGAATGATTCCAGAGAGTCATG
TGTTGAGGAAAATGATGATAAAATTACACAAGCTTCACAATCACAAGAAAGTGAAGACTATTCTCAGCCA
TCAACTTCTAGTAGCATTATTTATAGCAGCCAAGAAGATGTGAAAGAGTTTCAAAGGGAAGAAACCCAAG
ACAAAGAAGAGAGTGTGGAATCTAGTTTGCCCCTTAATGCCATTGAACCTTGTGTGATTTGTCAAGGTCG
ACCTAAAAATGGTTGCATTGTCCATGGCAAAACAGGACATCTTATGGCCTGCTTTACATGTGCAAAGAAG
CTAAAGAAAAGGAATAAGCCCTGCCCAGTATGTAGACAACCAATTCAAATGATTGTGCTAACTTATTTCC
CCTAGTTGCCAACTTTCTTGTACAAAGTTGGCATTATAAGAAAGCATTGCTTATCAATTTGTTGCAACGA
ACAGGTCACTATCAGTCAAAATAAAATCATTATTTGCCATCCAGCTGATATCCCCTATAGTGAGTCGTAT
TACATGGTCATAGCTGTTTCCTGGCAGCTCTGGCCCGTGTCTCAAAATCTCTGATGTTACATTGCACAAG
ATAAAAATATATCATCATGCCTCCTCTAGACCAGCCAGGACAGAAATGCCTCGACTTCGCTGCTACCCAA
GGTTGCCGGGTGACGCACACCGTGGAAACGGATGAAGGCACGAACCCAGTGGACATAAGCCTGTTCGGTT
CGTAAGCTGTAATGCAAGTAGCGTATGCGCTCACGCAACTGGTCCAGAACCTTGACCGAACGCAGCGGTG
GTAACGGCGCAGTGGCGGTTTTCATGGCTTGTTATGACTGTTTTTTTGGGGTACAGTCTATGCCTCGGGC
ATCCAAGCAGCAAGCGCGTTACGCCGTGGGTCGATGTTTGATGTTATGGAGCAGCAACGATGTTACGCAG
CAGGGCAGTCGCCCTAAAACAAAGTTAAACATTATGAGGGAAGCGGTGATCGCCGAAGTATCGACTCAAC
TATCAGAGGTAGTTGGCGTCATCGAGCGCCATCTCGAACCGACGTTGCTGGCCGTACATTTGTACGGCTC
CGCAGTGGATGGCGGCCTGAAGCCACACAGTGATATTGATTTGCTGGTTACGGTGACCGTAAGGCTTGAT
GAAACAACGCGGCGAGCTTTGATCAACGACCTTTTGGAAACTTCGGCTTCCCCTGGAGAGAGCGAGATTC
TCCGCGCTGTAGAAGTCACCATTGTTGTGCACGACGACATCATTCCGTGGCGTTATCCAGCTAAGCGCGA
ACTGCAATTTGGAGAATGGCAGCGCAATGACATTCTTGCAGGTATCTTCGAGCCAGCCACGATCGACATT
GATCTGGCTATCTTGCTGACAAAAGCAAGAGAACATAGCGTTGCCTTGGTAGGTCCAGCGGCGGAGGAAC
TCTTTGATCCGGTTCCTGAACAGGATCTATTTGAGGCGCTAAATGAAACCTTAACGCTATGGAACTCGCC
GCCCGACTGGGCTGGCGATGAGCGAAATGTAGTGCTTACGTTGTCCCGCATTTGGTACAGCGCAGTAACC
GGCAAAATCGCGCCGAAGGATGTCGCTGCCGACTGGGCAATGGAGCGCCTGCCGGCCCAGTATCAGCCCG
TCATACTTGAAGCTAGACAGGCTTATCTTGGACAAGAAGAAGATCGCTTGGCCTCGCGCGCAGATCAGTT
GGAAGAATTTGTCCACTACGTGAAAGGCGAGATCACCAAGGTAGTCGGCAAATAACCCTCGAGCCACCCA
TGACCAAAATCCCTTAACGTGAGTTACGCGTCGTTCCACTGAGCGTCAGACCCCGTAGAAAAGATCAAAG
GATCTTCTTGAGATCCTTTTTTTCTGCGCGTAATCTGCTGCTTGCAAACAAAAAAACCACCGCTACCAGC
GGTGGTTTGTTTGCCGGATCAAGAGCTACCAACTCTTTTTCCGAAGGTAACTGGCTTCAGCAGAGCGCAG
ATACCAAATACTGTTCTTCTAGTGTAGCCGTAGTTAGGCCACCACTTCAAGAACTCTGTAGCACCGCCTA
CATACCTCGCTCTGCTAATCCTGTTACCAGTGGCTGCTGCCAGTGGCGATAAGTCGTGTCTTACCGGGTT
GGACTCAAGACGATAGTTACCGGATAAGGCGCAGCGGTCGGGCTGAACGGGGGGTTCGTGCACACAGCCC
AGCTTGGAGCGAACGACCTACACCGAACTGAGATACCTACAGCGTGAGCTATGAGAAAGCGCCACGCTTC
CCGAAGGGAGAAAGGCGGACAGGTATCCGGTAAGCGGCAGGGTCGGAACAGGAGAGCGCACGAGGGAGCT
TCCAGGGGGAAACGCCTGGTATCTTTATAGTCCTGTCGGGTTTCGCCACCTCTGACTTGAGCGTCGATTT
TTGTGATGCTCGTCAGGGGGGCGGAGCCTATGGAAAAACGCCAGCAACGCGGCCTTTTTACGGTTCCTGG
CCTTTTGCTGGCCTTTTGCTCACATGTTCTTTCCTGCGTTATCCCCTGATTCTGTGGATAACCGTATTAC
CGCCTTTGAGTGAGCTGATACCGCTCGCCGCAGCCGAACGACCGAGCGCAGCGAGTCAGTGAGCGAGGAA
GCGGAAGAGCGCCCAATACGCAAACCGCCTCTCCCCGCGCGTTGGCCGATTCATTAATGCAGCTGGCACG
ACAGGTTTCCCGACTGGAAAGCGGGCAGTGAGCGCAACGCAATTAATACGCGTACCGCTAGCCAGGAAGA
GTTTGTAGAAACGCAAAAAGGCCATCCGTCAGGATGGCCTTCTGCTTAGTTTGATGCCTGGCAGTTTATG
GCGGGCGTCCTGCCCGCCACCCTCCGGGCCGTTGCTTCACAACGTTCAAATCCGCTCCCGGCGGATTTGT
CCTACTCAGGAGAGCGTTCACCGACAAACAACAGATAAAACGAAAGGCCCAGTCTTCCGACTGAGCCTTT
CGTTTTATTTGATGCCT
Features (pLannotate 1.2.2; 12 found; start..end, strand, type, name):
     38..74      -  CDS            lacZα (fragment): LacZα fragment of β-galactosidase; lacZ fragment
     91..186     +  protein_bind   attL3: mutant version of attL; recombination site for the Gateway® LR reaction LR Clonase™
    210..1682    +  CDS            MDM2: MDM2_HUMAN - Experimental evidence at protein level: Swiss-Prot protein existence level 1. E3 ubiquitin-protein ligase that mediates ubiquitination of p53/TP53, leading to its degradation by the proteasome. Inhibits p53/TP53- and p73/TP73-mediated cell cycle arrest and apoptosis by binding its transcriptional activation domain. Also acts as a ubiquitin ligase E3 toward itself and ARRB1. Permits the nuclear export of p53/TP53. Promotes proteasome-dependent ubiquitin-independent degradation of retinoblastoma RB1 protein. Inhibits DAXX-mediated apoptosis by inducing its ubiquitination and degrada
   1690..1785    -  protein_bind   attL3: mutant version of attL; recombination site for the Gateway® LR reaction LR Clonase™
   1804..1822    -  promoter       T7 promoter: promoter for bacteriophage T7 RNA polymerase
   2012..2035    +  promoter       Pc promoter (fragment): intI1 (promoter lies within the coding sequence); class 1 integron promoter
   2211..2267    +  CDS            GmR (fragment): gentamycin acetyltransferase; aacC1; confers resistance to gentamycin
   2274..3065    +  CDS            SmR: aminoglycoside adenylyltransferase (Murphy, 1985); aadA; confers resistance to spectinomycin and streptomycin
   3158..3746    +  rep_origin     ori: high-copy-number ColE1/pMB1/pBR322/pUC origin of replication
   3929..4021    +  CDS            lacI (fragment): lac repressor; lacI; The lac repressor binds to the lac operator to inhibit transcription in E. coli. This inhibition can be relieved by adding lactose or isopropyl-β-D-thiogalactopyranoside (IPTG).
   4076..4103    -  terminator     rrnB T2 terminator: transcription terminator T2 from the E. coli rrnB gene
   4235..4278    +  terminator     rrnB T1 terminator: Escherichia coli rrnB; transcription terminator T1 from the E. coli rrnB gene
