[The description below was written by a language model from this plasmid's Addgene catalogue record and pLannotate feature annotations shown in this document.]
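Description:
pDONR223_MDM2_p.E421Q is a Gateway entry clone built on the Invitrogen pDONR223 backbone, carrying a human MDM2 open reading frame with the point mutation E421Q. It is a small (about 4.3 kb) bacterial plasmid propagated at high copy in E. coli through a ColE1/pUC-type origin. Selection is with spectinomycin, conferred by the aadA (SmR) aminoglycoside adenylyltransferase gene. That gene sits downstream of a fragment of a class 1 integron Pc promoter and a short remnant of a gentamicin resistance gene. rrnB T1 and T2 terminators in the backbone help insulate the cloning region from read-through transcription. Small lacZα and lacI fragments are also annotated and appear to be backbone remnants.

The MDM2 coding sequence is flanked on both sides by attL recombination sites. The automated annotation labels both as an attL variant, in opposite orientations. These sites allow the insert to be moved by an LR Clonase reaction into any compatible Gateway destination vector. The record lists no promoter for the insert, so the plasmid is not itself an expression construct in mammalian cells. A T7 promoter lies just beyond the 3′ att site and points back toward the insert on the opposite strand. The clone is "closed", meaning a stop codon immediately follows the ORF, so it suits native or N-terminally tagged expression rather than C-terminal fusions.

MDM2 encodes the E3 ubiquitin ligase that targets p53 for proteasomal degradation and suppresses p53-dependent arrest and apoptosis. This variant belongs to the Target Accelerator Plasmid Collection, a set of mutant alleles assembled for high-throughput functional phenotyping of somatic mutations found in lung cancer.
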