Addgene plasmid #82876: pDONR223_MDM2_p.E421Q
Purpose: Gateway Donor vector containing MDM2, part of the Target Accelerator Plasmid Collection.
Depositing lab: Jesse Boehm & Matthew Meyerson & David Root. Depositing organization: Broad Institute. Publication: High-throughput Phenotyping of Lung Cancer Somatic Mutations. Berger AH, Brooks AN, Wu X, Shrestha Y, Chouinard C, Piccioni F, Bagul M, Kamburov A, Imielinski M, Hogstrom L, Zhu C, Yang X, Pantel S, Sakai R, Watson J, Kaplan N, Campbell JD, Singh S, Root DE, Narayan R, Natoli T, Lahr DL, Tirosh I, Tamayo P, Getz G, Wong B, Doench J, Subramanian A, Golub TR, Meyerson M, Boehm JS. Cancer Cell. 2016 Aug 8;30(2):214-28. doi: 10.1016/j.ccell.2016.06.022. Epub 2016 Jul 28. PubMed 27478040.
Backbone
  Vector backbone: pDONR223
  Backbone manufacturer: Invitrogen
  Vector type: Gateway Entry vector
Growth in bacteria
  Bacterial resistance: Spectinomycin, 50 μg/mL
  Growth temperature: 37°C
  Growth strain: DH5alpha
  Copy number: High Copy
Gene/Insert
  Gene/Insert name: MDM2
  Species: H. sapiens (human)
  Mutation: E421Q
  GenBank ID: NM_002392
  Entrez Gene: MDM2 (a.k.a. ACTFS, HDMX, LSKB, hdm2)
  Promoter: None
  Cloning method: Gateway Cloning
  Sequencing primers: 5′ M13pUC-fwd; 3′ M13-Rev
Terms and licenses: Academic/Nonprofit Terms; Industry Terms: Not Available to Industry
Depositor comments: CLOSED (stop codon immediately follows insert)
How to cite: pDONR223_MDM2_p.E421Q was a gift from Jesse Boehm & Matthew Meyerson & David Root (Addgene plasmid # 82876 ; http://n2t.net/addgene:82876 ; RRID:Addgene_82876)
