>Addgene plasmid #82876 | pDONR223_MDM2_p.E421Q | depositor partial sequence | sequence record 157602 | Insert sequence
ATGGTGAGGAGCAGGCAAATGTGCAATACCAACATGTCTGTACCTACTGATGGTGCTGTAACCACCTCAC
AGATTCCAGCTTCGGAACAAGAGACCCTGGTTAGACCAAAGCCATTGCTTTTGAAGTTATTAAAGTCTGT
TGGTGCACAAAAAGACACTTATACTATGAAAGAGGTTCTTTTTTATCTTGGCCAGTATATTATGACTAAA
CGATTATATGATGAGAAGCAACAACATATTGTATATTGTTCAAATGATCTTCTAGGAGATTTGTTTGGCG
TGCCAAGCTTCTCTGTGAAAGAGCACAGGAAAATATATACCATGATCTACAGGAACTTGGTAGTAGTCAA
TCAGCAGGAATCATCGGACTCAGGTACATCTGTGAGTGAGAACAGGTGTCACCTTGAAGGTGGGAGTGAT
CAAAAGGACCTTGTACAAGAGCTTCAGGAAGAGAAACCTTCATCTTCACATTTGGTTTCTAGACCATCTA
CCTCATCTAGAAGGAGAGCAATTAGTGAGACAGAAGAAAATTCAGATGAATTATCTGGTGAACGACAAAG
AAAACGCCACAAATCTGATAGTATTTCCCTTTCCTTTGATGAAAGCCTGGCTCTGTGTGTAATAAGGGAG
ATATGTTGTGAAAGAAGCAGTAGCAGTGAATCTACAGGGACGCCATCGAATCCGGATCTTGATGCTGGTG
TAAGTGAACATTCAGGTGATTGGTTGGATCAGGATTCAGTTTCAGATCAGTTTAGTGTAGAATTTGAAGT
TGAATCTCTCGACTCAGAAGATTATAGCCTTAGTGAAGAAGGACAAGAACTCTCAGATGAAGATGATGAG
GTATATCAAGTTACTGTGTATCAGGCAGGGGAGAGTGATACAGATTCATTTGAAGAAGATCCTGAAATTT
CCTTAGCTGACTATTGGAAATGCACTTCATGCAATGAAATGAATCCCCCCCTTCCATCACATTGCAACAG
ATGTTGGGCCCTTCGTGAGAATTGGCTTCCTGAAGATAAAGGGAAAGATAAAGGGGAAATCTCTGAGAAA
GCCAAACTGGAAAACTCAACACAAGCTGAAGAGGGCTTTGATGTTCCTGATTGTAAAAAAACTATAGTGA
ATGATTCCAGAGAGTCATGTGTTGAGGAAAATGATGATAAAATTACACAAGCTTCACAATCACAAGAAAG
TGAAGACTATTCTCAGCCATCAACTTCTAGTAGCATTATTTATAGCAGCCAAGAAGATGTGAAAGAGTTT
CAAAGGGAAGAAACCCAAGACAAAGAAGAGAGTGTGGAATCTAGTTTGCCCCTTAATGCCATTGAACCTT
GTGTGATTTGTCAAGGTCGACCTAAAAATGGTTGCATTGTCCATGGCAAAACAGGACATCTTATGGCCTG
CTTTACATGTGCAAAGAAGCTAAAGAAAAGGAATAAGCCCTGCCCAGTATGTAGACAACCAATTCAAATG
ATTGTGCTAACTTATTTCCCCTAG
